>Addgene plasmid #63644 | pCfB2804 | depositor full sequence | sequence record 148880 | pCfB2804 sequence 6260 bps
CGTGCGATCGCGTGCATTCATCCGCTCTAACCGAAAAGGAAGGAGTTAGACAACCTGAAGTCTAGGTCCC
TATTTATTTTTTTATAGTTATGTTAGTATTAAGAACGTTATTTATATTTCAAATTTTTCTTTTTTTTCTG
TACAGACGCGTGTACGCATGTAACATTATACTGAAAACCTTGCTTGAGAAGGTTTTGGGACGCTCGAAGA
TCGCGTCAGCTGAAGCTTCGTACGCTGCAGGTCGACAACCCTTAATATAACTTCGTATAATGTATGCTAT
ACGAAGTTATTAGGTCTAGAGATCCCAATACAACAGATCACGTGATCTTTTTGTAAGATGAAGTTGAAGT
AGTGTTGCACCGTGCCAATGCAGGTGGCTATTAGATTAAATATGTGATTTGTTCTATTAAGTTTCCTGTA
TAATTACAAATGAATAACGAAATGAGACAAAGAAGAGAACCAATTTTTACAAGCAGCCAAGATTTCCTTG
ACAGCCTTGGCGATAGCATCGCCAACCTCAGTGGTAGAGTTAGAACCACCAAGGTCACCGGTTCTGACAC
CTGCATCCAAGACATTTCTAACAGCTTCTTCAAGAGCCCTACCTTCTTCAACCAAATCCAAGGATAACTT
CAACATCATAGCTGCAGATAAGATGGTAGCAATTGGGTTAACCTTGTTTGCTGGTAAATCTGGGGCAGAA
CCATGACATGGTTCGTACAAACCGAATGCCTTGTTAGTGTCAGGTAGGGAAGCTAGAGATGCAGAAGGTA
ATAAACCCAAAGAACCTGGAATAACAGAGGCTTCATCGGAGATAATATCACCAAACATGTTGTTGGTAAT
AACAACACCGTTTAGCTTAGTTGGTGATTTAACCAAAATCATAGCAGCAGAGTCGATCAATTGGTGCTGA
ACAGTTAATTGTGGGAACTCAGTCTTGATGGTTTCTTCAACAGTCTTTCTCCACAATCTGGAAGAGGCAA
GCACGTTAGCCTTGTCAAGTGACCAGATTGGTAATGGTGGGTTTTGTTGCAATGCCAAGAAAGCAGCCAT
TCTTGTAATTCTTTGAACTTCAGGAACACTGTATTTCTCAGAGTCCCAAGCAACTCCGTCACCTTCATCT
TCTTTTCTTTCACCAAAGTAGATACCACCAACCAATTCTCTAACGACGACGAAATCGGTACCCTTTGCAT
ATTCAGGCTTCAAAGGAGAAAGATCTAGTAAAGAATCAGAAGCAAAGTTACATGGTCTTAAGTTGGCGTA
TAGACCCAATTCCTTTCTGATCTTCAATAGACCTTGTTCTGGTCTAACTGCGCCCGTACCCCATTTTGGA
CCACCAACAGCACCTAGTAAGACAGCATCGGCTTTCTTAGAGGCTTCTAGAGCTTCATCTGGTAAAGGAG
TGCCAGTGGCATCGATGGCAGCACCCCCGATCAAGTGATGTTGGAAATTGAACTTAATTTCTGGACGGAC
TTCAGCAATGGCATTCAAGACCTTAATAGCTTCGTCAGTAACTTCTTTACCGACGTGATCACCCGGTAGG
ACAACGATATTCTTAGACATGGTATAATCTGTGTAGTGTGGGATACTTTTTACTTCTTCAAATAGGTATC
AACAATAAAAATAAATCGAAGCAAATGTAGGAATGCGTTAAAGCAGATGTACTTACTTAGAGTACATAGA
TATATTTATATAATTCAATATATAAAAGTATATGAAGCATCTGATGTTGAACCTGTCATGACTCTAAACT
GGAATGGGTAGTTATGCTTCTGAAGGTTTTCCGTTAGAAAATGAGTGCAGGGATCAGGCCCGGAACCGGT
TTTAGCCTGAAAGGAAAAGAAAAAAATGCGGTGATTACTAGCACGTGACTGCGCTGAATTGGAATCCACC
ACAAGTACAGCGAATGGCAAGAGGGAAGGGGAATATATTGTGCCTGGCGGTAGTCTGCTATATCAAATGT
TAAACATAACTAAATGCAGTAGTGAATAGAGTAATGTATTTCTACATATGTGGGTAGGGCCAATGGGAGC
CCGATGTCTATTGTACAGATATTTTCCTTTTATAGTTAATCAATTCAACTTGGAAATCATTGAGTCGATA
TCTACTTGGATAACTGGAGCCGTGGCAGCGTTTGAAATTTGACGAGTCTCCTTGTTTTGTTCGCGCATTT
TCAGTTTATTCAAACGGGAGATGGCACCGAATCCACTGACTTCTCTGTTCAATTTGAATGGTAATAGGAA
GAAAGTACATTTCGAGAAATTTTCGCCCAACGTCGAAATCTCATGGATGATATCCTCGATACAAATGACA
CCTTCATCACCTAATTTCTCTTCAACGATATTGTTGTCATTCAAGATTATCTCTTTTGGTTCTTTATCTT
CTGGCCTTTGCCACATTATTCTAGATCTCTTTTGGATTAAAGAACGGATAGATGCAAGTGAAGGTTGTCC
GATAACAATATATGGTGATACAAGTTTCAACAATGGGTACACGTCCTTGGTAAGTTTGATGAAAACACCA
GTGTTCAACTCAACAAGTCTCAAAAGAGATAACACTTTGTAAGCCTTTGCTGGGATCTTCACAGCGAGCT
CTCGAGAACCCTTAATATAACTTCGTATAATGTATGCTATACGAAGTTATTAGGTGATATCAGATCCACT
AGTGGCCTATGCACCCAATTCGCCCTATAGTGAGTCGTATTACGCGCGCTCACTGGCCGTCGTTTTACAA
CGTCGTGACTGGGAAAACCCTGGCGTTACCCCTGCAGGACAGACGTCATTAGTGCTGAGGCATTAATTGA
TCAATATAAAATGATGATAATAATATTTATAGAATTGTGTAGAATTGCAGATTCCCTTTTATGGATTCCT
AAATCCTGAGGAGAACTTCTAGTATATTCTACATACCTAATATTATTGCCTTATTAAAAATGGAATCCCA
ACAATTACATCAAAATCCACATTCTCAGATCTGCGGCCGCACTCAGACCTGAAGTGAAGTTCCTATACTT
TCTAGAGAATAGGAACTTCTATAGTGAGTCGAATAAGGGCGACACAAAATTTATTCTAAATGCATAATAA
ATACTGATAACATCTTATAGTTTGTATTATATTTTGTATTATCGTTGACATGTATAATTTTGATATCAAA
AACTGATTTTCCCTTTATTATTTTCGAGATTTATTTTCTTAATTCTCTTTAACAAACTAGAAATATTGTA
TATACAAAAAATCATAAATAATAGATGAATAGTTTAATTATAGGTGTTCATCAATCGAAAAAGCAACGTA
TCTTATTTAAAGTGCGTTGCTTTTTTCTCATTTATAAGGTTAAATAATTCTCATATATCAAGCAAAGTGA
CAGGCGCCCTTAAATATTCTGACAAATGCTCTTTCCCTAAACTCCCCCCATAAAAAAACCCGCCGAAGCG
GGTTTTTACGTTATTTGCGGATTAACGATTACTCGTTATCAGAACCGCCCAGGGGGCCCGAGCTTAAGAC
TGGCCGTCGTTTTACAACACAGAAAGAGTTTGTAGAAACGCAAAAAGGCCATCCGTCAGGGGCCTTCTGC
TTAGTTTGATGCCTGGCAGTTCCCTACTCTCGCCTTCCGCTTCCTCGCTCACTGACTCGCTGCGCTCGGT
CGTTCGGCTGCGGCGAGCGGTATCAGCTCACTCAAAGGCGGTAATACGGTTATCCACAGAATCAGGGGAT
AACGCAGGAAAGAACATGTGAGCAAAAGGCCAGCAAAAGGCCAGGAACCGTAAAAAGGCCGCGTTGCTGG
CGTTTTTCCATAGGCTCCGCCCCCCTGACGAGCATCACAAAAATCGACGCTCAAGTCAGAGGTGGCGAAA
CCCGACAGGACTATAAAGATACCAGGCGTTTCCCCCTGGAAGCTCCCTCGTGCGCTCTCCTGTTCCGACC
CTGCCGCTTACCGGATACCTGTCCGCCTTTCTCCCTTCGGGAAGCGTGGCGCTTTCTCATAGCTCACGCT
GTAGGTATCTCAGTTCGGTGTAGGTCGTTCGCTCCAAGCTGGGCTGTGTGCACGAACCCCCCGTTCAGCC
CGACCGCTGCGCCTTATCCGGTAACTATCGTCTTGAGTCCAACCCGGTAAGACACGACTTATCGCCACTG
GCAGCAGCCACTGGTAACAGGATTAGCAGAGCGAGGTATGTAGGCGGTGCTACAGAGTTCTTGAAGTGGT
GGGCTAACTACGGCTACACTAGAAGAACAGTATTTGGTATCTGCGCTCTGCTGAAGCCAGTTACCTTCGG
AAAAAGAGTTGGTAGCTCTTGATCCGGCAAACAAACCACCGCTGGTAGCGGTGGTTTTTTTGTTTGCAAG
CAGCAGATTACGCGCAGAAAAAAAGGATCTCAAGAAGATCCTTTGATCTTTTCTACGGGGTCTGACGCTC
AGTGGAACGACGCGCGCGTAACTCACGTTAAGGGATTTTGGTCATGAGCTTGCGCCGTCCCGTCAAGTCA
GCGTAATGCTCTGCTTTTACCAATGCTTAATCAGTGAGGCACCTATCTCAGCGATCTGTCTATTTCGTTC
ATCCATAGTTGCCTGACTCCCCGTCGTGTAGATAACTACGATACGGGAGGGCTTACCATCTGGCCCCAGC
GCTGCGATGATACCGCGAGAACCACGCTCACCGGCTCCGGATTTATCAGCAATAAACCAGCCAGCCGGAA
GGGCCGAGCGCAGAAGTGGTCCTGCAACTTTATCCGCCTCCATCCAGTCTATTAATTGTTGCCGGGAAGC
TAGAGTAAGTAGTTCGCCAGTTAATAGTTTGCGCAACGTTGTTGCCATCGCTACAGGCATCGTGGTGTCA
CGCTCGTCGTTTGGTATGGCTTCATTCAGCTCCGGTTCCCAACGATCAAGGCGAGTTACATGATCCCCCA
TGTTGTGCAAAAAAGCGGTTAGCTCCTTCGGTCCTCCGATCGTTGTCAGAAGTAAGTTGGCCGCAGTGTT
ATCACTCATGGTTATGGCAGCACTGCATAATTCTCTTACTGTCATGCCATCCGTAAGATGCTTTTCTGTG
ACTGGTGAGTACTCAACCAAGTCATTCTGAGAATAGTGTATGCGGCGACCGAGTTGCTCTTGCCCGGCGT
CAATACGGGATAATACCGCGCCACATAGCAGAACTTTAAAAGTGCTCATCATTGGAAAACGTTCTTCGGG
GCGAAAACTCTCAAGGATCTTACCGCTGTTGAGATCCAGTTCGATGTAACCCACTCGTGCACCCAACTGA
TCTTCAGCATCTTTTACTTTCACCAGCGTTTCTGGGTGAGCAAAAACAGGAAGGCAAAATGCCGCAAAAA
AGGGAATAAGGGCGACACGGAAATGTTGAATACTCATATTCTTCCTTTTTCAATATTATTGAAGCATTTA
TCAGGGTTATTGTCTCATGAGCGGATACATATTTGAATGTATTTAGAAAAATAAACAAATAGGGGTCAGT
GTTACAACCAATTAACCAATTCTGAACATTATCGCGAGCCCATTTATACCTGAATATGGCTCATAACACC
CCTTGTTTGCCTGGCGGCAGTAGCGCGGTGGTCCCACCTGACCCCATGCCGAACTCAGAAGTGAAACGCC
GTAGCGCCGATGGTAGTGTGGGGACTCCCCATGCGAGAGTAGGGAACTGCCAGGCATCAAATAAAACGAA
AGGCTCAGTCGAAAGACTGGGCCTTTCGCCCGGGCTAATTATGGGGTGTCGCCCTTATTCGACTCTATAG
TGAAGTTCCTATTCTCTAGAAAGTATAGGAACTTCTGAAGTGGGGATTTAAAGTCGGTGTCCGCGCTGAG
GGTTTAATGGCGCGCCGCGGCCGCCCGCGGTGTTGGAATAAAAATCAACTATCATCTACTAACTAGTATT
TACGTTACTAGTATATTATCATATACGGTGTTAGAAGATGACGCAAATGATGAGAAATAGTCATCTAAAT
TAGTGGAAGCTGAAACGCAAGGATTGATAATGTAATAGGATCAATGAATATTAACGCTAGCATTAAGTCC
TCAGCGAGCACGCTGCTTCATGGAATGCGTGCGATGAGCGACCTCATGCTATACCTGAGAAAGCAACCTG
ACCTACAGGAAAGAGTTACTCAAGAATAAGAATTTTCGTTTTAAAACCTAAGAGTCACTTTAAAATTTGT
ATACACTTATTTTTTTTATAACTTATTTAATAATAAAAATCATAAATCATAAGAAATTCGCTTATTTAGA
AGTGTCAACAACGTATCTACCAACGGAATG
Features (pLannotate 1.2.2; 21 found; start..end, strand, type, name):
     20..209     +  terminator     CYC1 terminator: S. cerevisiae CYC1; transcription terminator for CYC1
    257..290     -  protein_bind   loxP: Cre-mediated recombination occurs in the 8-bp core sequence (GCATACAT). Cre recombinase
    475..1554    -  CDS            LEU2: LEU3_YEAST - Experimental evidence at protein level: Swiss-Prot protein existence level 1. Catalyzes the oxidation of 3-carboxy-2-hydroxy-4- methylpentanoate (3-isopropylmalate) to 3-carboxy-4-methyl-2- oxopentanoate. The product decarboxylates to 4-methyl-2 oxopentanoate. From Saccharomyces cerevisiae (strain ATCC 204508 / S288c) (Baker's yeast).
   2073..2624    -  CDS            RLP7 (fragment): RLP7_YEAST - Also known as RPL7. Experimental evidence at protein level: Swiss-Prot protein existence level 1. Involved in the biogenesis of the 60S ribosomal subunit. May act as a specificity factor that binds precursor rRNAs and tethers the enzymes that carry out the early 5' to 3' exonucleolytic reactions that generate the mature rRNAs. From Saccharomyces cerevisiae (strain ATCC 204508 / S288c) (Baker's yeast).
   2607..2640    -  protein_bind   loxP: Cre-mediated recombination occurs in the 8-bp core sequence (GCATACAT). Cre recombinase
   2684..2702    -  promoter       T7 promoter: promoter for bacteriophage T7 RNA polymerase
   2710..2761    +  CDS            lacZα (fragment): LacZα fragment of β-galactosidase; lacZ fragment
   2811..2876    +  CDS            YO192_YEAST (fragment): Experimental evidence at protein level: Swiss-Prot protein existence level 1. From Saccharomyces cerevisiae (strain ATCC 204508 / S288c) (Baker's yeast).
   2876..2956    +  CDS            YO192_YEAST (fragment): Experimental evidence at protein level: Swiss-Prot protein existence level 1. From Saccharomyces cerevisiae (strain ATCC 204508 / S288c) (Baker's yeast).
   2996..3029    -  protein_bind   FRT (minimal): supports FLP-mediated excision but not integration (Turan and Bode, 2011) FLP recombinase from the Saccharomyces cerevisiae 2μ plasmid
   3499..3518    +  CDS            lacZα (fragment): LacZα fragment of β-galactosidase; lacZ fragment
   3543..3560    -  terminator     rrnB T2 terminator (fragment): transcription terminator T2 from the E. coli rrnB gene
   3785..4373    -  rep_origin     ori: high-copy-number ColE1/pMB1/pBR322/pUC origin of replication
   4497..5357    -  CDS            AmpR: β-lactamase; bla; confers resistance to ampicillin, carbenicillin, and related antibiotics
   5360..5456    -  promoter       AmpR promoter (fragment): bla
   5486..5510    -  CDS            KanR (fragment): aminoglycoside phosphotransferase; aph(3')-Ia; confers resistance to kanamycin
   5539..5654    +  ncRNA          5S rRNA: Accession: RF00001 - 5S ribosomal RNA
   5658..5698    +  terminator     rrnB T1 terminator (fragment): transcription terminator T1 from the E. coli rrnB gene
   5742..5775    +  protein_bind   FRT (minimal): supports FLP-mediated excision but not integration (Turan and Bode, 2011) FLP recombinase from the Saccharomyces cerevisiae 2μ plasmid
   5883..5990    -  CDS            YD34A_YEAST (fragment): Protein predicted: Swiss-Prot protein existence level 4. From Saccharomyces cerevisiae (strain ATCC 204508 / S288c) (Baker's yeast).
   6056..6221    -  terminator     ADH1 terminator: S. cerevisiae ADH1; transcription terminator for the S. cerevisiae alcohol dehydrogenase 1 (ADH1) gene
