[The description below was written by a language model from this plasmid's Addgene catalogue record and pLannotate feature annotations shown in this document.]
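Description:
pCfB2804 is an empty-backbone yeast integrative vector of about 6.3 kb from the EasyCloneMulti set. It is designed to insert expression cassettes at multiple genomic sites in Saccharomyces cerevisiae that share homology with a Ty2 retrotransposon consensus sequence. No yeast replication origin is annotated, consistent with maintenance by chromosomal integration. In E. coli it is propagated through a high-copy pUC-type origin and selected with ampicillin through the β-lactamase gene. The record refers to the publication for the identity of the parental backbone.

The cloning site is a short USER (uracil-excision) cassette that spans the sequence origin and is flanked by the CYC1 and ADH1 terminators facing in opposite directions. No promoter is supplied, so the user introduces both promoter and gene; the two terminators suggest that two divergent genes could be accommodated. Next to this site lies the selection module, the Kluyveromyces lactis LEU2 gene under its own promoter. According to the depositor's feature list, the gene is fused to a degradation tag and followed by a URA3 terminator. Destabilising the marker protein is generally a way to favour clones carrying several integrated copies, although the record does not state that rationale. Two loxP sites bracket the marker so that Cre recombinase can excise it and leucine selection can be reused.

The 5' and 3' Ty2 consensus arms enclose the cloning site and marker and direct homologous recombination into dispersed Ty2-like sequences. The automated annotation labels the marker as S. cerevisiae LEU2 by homology and reports Ty-derived ORF fragments within the arms. It also finds minimal FRT sites and rrnB terminator fragments in the bacterial portion, which the depositor does not describe.
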