Addgene plasmid #63644: pCfB2804
Purpose: (Empty Backbone) pCfB2804 is a vector for multiple integrations at sites sharing homology with Ty2Cons. The selective marker is Kl.LEU2. Additionally it contains a USER cassette.
Depositing lab: Irina Borodina & Jerome Maury. Depositing organization: Danmarks Tekniske Universitet. Publication: EasyCloneMulti: A Set of Vectors for Simultaneous and Multiple Genomic Integrations in Saccharomyces cerevisiae. Maury J, Germann SM, Baallal Jacobsen SA, Jensen NB, Kildegaard KR, Herrgard MJ, Schneider K, Koza A, Forster J, Nielsen J, Borodina I. PLoS One. 2016 Mar 2;11(3):e0150394. doi: 10.1371/journal.pone.0150394. eCollection 2016. PONE-D-15-45506 PubMed 26934490.
Backbone
  Vector backbone: see publication
  Vector type: Yeast Expression, Cre/Lox
  Promoter: none
  Selectable markers: LEU2
Growth in bacteria
  Bacterial resistance: Ampicillin, 100 μg/mL
  Growth temperature: 37°C
  Growth strain: DH5alpha
  Copy number: Unknown
Gene/Insert
  Cloning method: Unknown
  Sequencing primers: 5′ unknown
Terms and licenses: Academic/Nonprofit Terms; Industry Terms: Not Available to Industry
Depositor comments: These vectors combine the advantage of efficient uracil excision reaction-based cloning (USER) and Cre-LoxP-mediated marker recycling system. Please see previous FEMS Yeast Research paper for more details: http://femsyr.oxfordjournals.org/content/14/2/238 Feature list: USER cassette 1..14 T CYC1 20..190 loxP 238..297 T URA3 298..420 Degradation tag 421..471 K.l. LEU2 472..1557 P K.l. LEU2 1558..2587 loxP 2604..2637 Consensus TY2 3' 2777..2963 pUC ori 3750..4393 AmpR 4496..5354 Consensus TY2 5' 5798..6026 T ADH1 6053..6247
How to cite: pCfB2804 was a gift from Irina Borodina & Jerome Maury (Addgene plasmid # 63644 ; http://n2t.net/addgene:63644 ; RRID:Addgene_63644)
