>Addgene plasmid #63644 | pCfB2804 | addgene partial sequence | sequence record 148876 | L4440 5'-AGCGAGTCAGTGAGCGAG-3'
CCAGGCATCAAACTAAGCAGAAGGCCCCTGACGGATGGCCTTTTTGCGTTTCTACAAACTCTTTCTGTGT
TGTAAAACGACGGCCAGTCTTAAGCTCGGGCCCCCTGGGCGGTTCTGATAACGAGTAATCGTTAATCCGC
AAATAACGTAAAAACCCGCTTCGGCGGGTTTTTTTATGGGGGGAGTTTAGGGAAAGAGCATTTGTCAGAA
TATTTAAGGGCGCCTGTCACTTTGCTTGATATATGAGAATTATTTAACCTTATAAATGAGAAAAAAGCAA
CGCACTTTAAATAAGATACGTTGCTTTTTCGATTGATGAACACCTATAATTAAACTATTCATCTATTATT
TATGATTTTTTGTATATACAATATTTCTAGTTTGTTAAAGAGAATTAAGAAAATAAATCTCGAAAATAAT
AAAGGGAAAATCAGTTTTTGATATCAAAATTATACATGTCAACGATAATACAAAATATAATACAAACTAT
AAGATGTTATCAGTATTTATTATGCATTTAGAATAAATTTTGTGTCGCCCTTATTCGACTCACTATAGAA
GTTCCTATTCTCTAGAAAGTATAGGAACTTCACTTCAGGTCTGAGTGCGGCCGCAGATCTGAGAATGTGG
ATTTTGATGTAATTGTTGGGATTCCATTTTTAATAAGGCAATAATATTAGGTATGTAGAATATACTAGAA
GTTCTCCTCAGGATTTAGGAATCCATAAAAGGGAATCTGCAATTCTACACAATTCTATAAATATTATTAT
CATCATTTTATATTGATCAATTAATGCCTCAGCACTAATGACGTCTGTCCTGCAGGGGTAACGCCAGGGT
TTTCCCAGTCACGACGTTGTAAAACGACGGCCAGTGAGCGCGCGTAATACGACTCACTATAGGGCGAATT
GGGTGCATAGGCCACTAGTGGATCTGATATCACCTAATAACTTCGTATAGCATACATTATACGAAGTTAT
ATTAAGGGTTC
