>Addgene plasmid #63644 | pCfB2804 | addgene partial sequence | sequence record 148879 | pHybLex_rev 5'-GAGTCACTTTAAAATTTGTATACAC-3'
TTATTTAATAATAAAAATCATAAATCATAAGAAATTCGCTTATTTAGAAGTGTCAACAACGTATCTACCA
ACGGAATGCGTGCGATCGCGTGCATTCATCCGCTCTAACCGAAAAGGAAGGAGTTAGACAACCTGAAGTC
TAGGTCCCTATTTATTTTTTTATAGTTATGTTAGTATTAAGAACGTTATTTATATTTCAAATTTTTCTTT
TTTTTCTGTACAGACGCGTGTACGCATGTAACATTATACTGAAAACCTTGCTTGAGAAGGTTTTGGGACG
CTCGAAGATCGCGTCAGCTGAAGCTTCGTACGCTGCAGGTCGACAACCCTTAATATAACTTCGTATAATG
TATGCTATACGAAGTTATTAGGTCTAGAGATCCCAATACAACAGATCACGTGATCTTTTTGTAAGATGAA
GTTGAAGTAGTGTTGCACCGTGCCAATGCAGGTGGCTATTAGATTAAATATGTGATTTGTTCTATTAAGT
TTCCTGTATAATTACAAATGAATAACGAAATGAGACAAAGAAGAGAACCAATTTTTACAAGCAGCCAAGA
TTTCCTTGACAGCCTTGGCGATAGCATCGCCAACCTCAGTGGTAGAGTTAGAACCACCAAGGTCACCGGT
TCTGACACCTGCATCCAAGACATTTCTAACAGCTTCTTCAAGAGCCCTACCTTCTTCAACCAAATCCAAG
GATAACTTCAACATCATAGCTGCAGATAAGATGGTAGCAATTGGGTTAACCTTGTTTGCTGGTAAATCTG
GGGCAGAACCATGACATGGTTCGTACAAACCGAATGCCTTGTTAGTGTCAGGTAGGGAAGCTAGAGATGC
AGAAGGTAATAAACCCAAAGAACCTGGAATAACAGAGGCTTCATCGGAGATAATATCACCAAACATGTTG
TTGGTAATAACAACACCGTTTAGCTTAGTTGGTGATTTAACCAAAATCATAGCAGCAGAGTCGATCAATT
GGTGCTGAACAGTT
